>Addgene plasmid #246107 | pECFP-C1-PHF13 | addgene full sequence | sequence record 492701 | Addgene NGS Result
TAGTTATTAATAGTAATCAATTACGGGGTCATTAGTTCATAGCCCATATATGGAGTTCCGCGTTACATAA
CTTACGGTAAATGGCCCGCCTGGCTGACCGCCCAACGACCCCCGCCCATTGACGTCAATAATGACGTATG
TTCCCATAGTAACGCCAATAGGGACTTTCCATTGACGTCAATGGGTGGAGTATTTACGGTAAACTGCCCA
CTTGGCAGTACATCAAGTGTATCATATGCCAAGTACGCCCCCTATTGACGTCAATGACGGTAAATGGCCC
GCCTGGCATTATGCCCAGTACATGACCTTATGGGACTTTCCTACTTGGCAGTACATCTACGTATTAGTCA
TCGCTATTACCATGGTGATGCGGTTTTGGCAGTACATCAATGGGCGTGGATAGCGGTTTGACTCACGGGG
ATTTCCAAGTCTCCACCCCATTGACGTCAATGGGAGTTTGTTTTGGCACCAAAATCAACGGGACTTTCCA
AAATGTCGTAACAACTCCGCCCCATTGACGCAAATGGGCGGTAGGCGTGTACGGTGGGAGGTCTATATAA
GCAGAGCTGGTTTAGTGAACCGTCAGATCCGCTAGCGCTACCGGTCGCCACCATGGTGAGCAAGGGCGAG
GAGCTGTTCACCGGGGTGGTGCCCATCCTGGTCGAGCTGGACGGCGACGTAAACGGCCACAAGTTCAGCG
TGTCCGGCGAGGGCGAGGGCGATGCCACCTACGGCAAGCTGACCCTGAAGTTCATCTGCACCACCGGCAA
GCTGCCCGTGCCCTGGCCCACCCTCGTGACCACCCTGACCTGGGGCGTGCAGTGCTTCAGCCGCTACCCC
GACCACATGAAGCAGCACGACTTCTTCAAGTCCGCCATGCCCGAAGGCTACGTCCAGGAGCGCACCATCT
TCTTCAAGGACGACGGCAACTACAAGACCCGCGCCGAGGTGAAGTTCGAGGGCGACACCCTGGTGAACCG
CATCGAGCTGAAGGGCATCGACTTCAAGGAGGACGGCAACATCCTGGGGCACAAGCTGGAGTACAACTAC
ATCAGCCACAACGTCTATATCACCGCCGACAAGCAGAAGAACGGCATCAAGGCCAACTTCAAGATCCGCC
ACAACATCGAGGACGGCAGCGTGCAGCTCGCCGACCACTACCAGCAGAACACCCCCATCGGCGACGGCCC
CGTGCTGCTGCCCGACAACCACTACCTGAGCACCCAGTCCGCCCTGAGCAAAGACCCCAACGAGAAGCGC
GATCACATGGTCCTGCTGGAGTTCGTGACCGCCGCCGGGATCACTCTCGGCATGGACGAGCTGTACAAGT
CCGGACTCAGATCTCGAGCTCAAGCTTCGAATTCCATGGACTCTGACTCTTGCGCCGCCGCCTTCCACCC
GGAGGAATACTCCCCCAGTTGCAAGAGGCGCAGGACCGTGGAAGACTTCAACAAATTCTGCACCTTTGTC
TTGGCCTATGCTGGCTACATCCCTTATCCGAAGGAGGAACTCCCTTTAAGGAGCAGCCCCAGCCCTGCTA
ACAGCACTGCTGGTACCATTGACAGCGACGGCTGGGACGCGGGTTTCTCAGACATCGCGTCCTCAGTGCC
CTTGCCAGTCTCTGACCGCTGCTTTAGCCACCTGCAGCCTACTCTCTTGCAGCGAGCCAAGCCCAGTAAC
TTCCTGCTGGACAGAAAGAAAACGGACAAGCTGAAGAAGAAGAAGAAGAGGAAGCGCAGGGACAGTGATG
CGCCTGGGAAAGAGGGGTACAGGGGGGGCTTGCTGAAGCTGGAAGCCGCTGACCCCTACGTGGAGACCCC
CACGAGTCCCACCTTGCAGGATATCCCCCAGGCTCCCAGCGACCCCTGCTCGGGCTGGGACTCCGATACT
CCCTCGAGTGGATCTTGTGCCACTGTGTCACCTGATCAGGTCAAAGAAATAAAAACTGAAGGCAAACGGA
CTATCGTCCGGCAGGGAAAGCAGGTGGTGTTCCGAGATGAGGACAGCACTGGCAATGATGAGGACATCAT
GGTGGACTCAGATGACGATTCCTGGGACCTCGTGACCTGCTTCTGCATGAAGCCATTTGCCGGCCGCCCC
ATGATCGAGTGTAATGAGTGCCACACCTGGATTCACCTGTCCTGTGCGAAAATCCGGAAATCCAATGTTC
CAGAAGTGTTTGTCTGCCAAAAGTGCCGGGACTCCAAGTTTGACATCCGCCGTTCCAACCGCTCGCGGAC
GGGCTCCCGGAAGCTGTTCCTGGACTGACCGGATCCACCGGATCTAGATAACTGATCATAATCAGCCATA
CCACATTTGTAGAGGTTTTACTTGCTTTAAAAAACCTCCCACACCTCCCCCTGAACCTGAAACATAAAAT
GAATGCAATTGTTGTTGTTAACTTGTTTATTGCAGCTTATAATGGTTACAAATAAAGCAATAGCATCACA
AATTTCACAAATAAAGCATTTTTTTCACTGCATTCTAGTTGTGGTTTGTCCAAACTCATCAATGTATCTT
AAGGCGTAAATTGTAAGCGTTAATATTTTGTTAAAATTCGCGTTAAATTTTTGTTAAATCAGCTCATTTT
TTAACCAATAGGCCGAAATCGGCAAAATCCCTTATAAATCAAAAGAATAGACCGAGATAGGGT
[37 nt withheld, positions 2654-2690]
AAAGAACGTGGACTCCAACGTCAAAGG
[49 nt withheld, positions 2718-2766]
T
[91 nt withheld, positions 2768-2858]
G
[124 nt withheld, positions 2860-2983]
CAGGTGGCACTTTTCGGGGAAATGTGCGCGGAACCCCTATTTGTTTATTTTTCTAAATACATTCAAATAT
GTATCCGCTCATGAGACAATAACCCTGATAAATGCTTCAATAATATTGAAAAAGGAAGAGTCCTGAGGCG
GAAAGAACCAGCTGTGGAATGTGTGTCAGTTAGGGTGTGGAAAGTCCCCAGGCTCCCCAGCAGGCAGAAG
TATGCAAAGCATGCATCTCAATTAGTCAGCAACCAGGTGTGGAAAGTCCCCAGGCTCCCCAGCAGGCAGA
AGTATGCAAAGCATGCATCTCAATTAGTCAGCAACCATAGTCCCGCCCCTAACTCCGCCCATCCCGCCCC
TAACTCCGCCCAGTTCCGCCCATTCTCCGCCCCATGGCTGACTAATTTTTTTTATTTATGCAGAGGCCGA
GGCCGCCTCGGCCTCTGAGCTATTCCAGAAGTAGTGAGGAGGCTTTTTTGGAGGCCTAGGCTTTTGCAAA
GATCGATCAAGAGACAGGATGAGGATCGTTTCGCATGATTGAACAAGATGGATTGCACGCAGGTTCTCCG
GCCGCTTGGGTGGAGAGGCTATTCGGCTATGACTGGGCACAACAGACAATCGGCTGCTCTGATGCCGCCG
TGTTCCGGCTGTCAGCGCAGGGGCGCCCGGTTCTTTTTGTCAAGACCGACCTGTCCGGTGCCCTGAATGA
ACTGCAAGACGAGGCAGCGCGGCTATCGTGGCTGGCCACGACGGGCGTTCCTTGCGCAGCTGTGCTCGAC
GTTGTCACTGAAGCGGGAAGGGACTGGCTGCTATTGGGCGAAGTGCCGGGGCAGGATCTCCTGTCATCTC
ACCTTGCTCCTGCCGAGAAAGTATCCATCATGGCTGATGCAATGCGGCGGCTGCATACGCTTGATCCGGC
TACCTGCCCATTCGACCACCAAGCGAAACATCGCATCGAGCGAGCACGTACTCGGATGGAAGCCGGTCTT
GTCGATCAGGATGATCTGGACGAAGAGCATCAGGGGCTCGCGCCAGCCGAACTGTTCGCCAGGCTCAAGG
CGAGCATGCCCGACGGCGAGGATCTCGTCGTGACCCATGGCGATGCCTGCTTGCCGAATATCATGGTGGA
AAATGGCCGCTTTTCTGGATTCATCGACTGTGGCCGGCTGGGTGTGGCGGACCGCTATCAGGACATAGCG
TTGGCTACCCGTGATATTGCTGAAGAGCTTGGCGGCGAATGGGCTGACCGCTTCCTCGTGCTTTACGGTA
TCGCCGCTCCCGATTCGCAGCGCATCGCCTTCTATCGCCTTCTTGACGAGTTCTTCTGAGCGGGACTCTG
GGGTTCGAAATGACCGACCAAGCGACGCCCAACCTGCCATCACGAGATTTCGATTCCACCGCCGCCTTCT
ATGAAAGGTTGGGCTTCGGAATCGTTTTCCGGGACGCCGGCTGGATGATCCTCCAGCGCGGGGATCTCAT
GCTGGAGTTCTTCGCCCACCCTAGGGGGAGGCTAACTGAAACACGGAAGGAGACAATACCGGAAGGAACC
CGCGCTATGACGGCAATAAAAAGACAGAATAAAACGCACGGTGTTGGGTCGTTTGTTCATAAACGCGGGG
TTCGGTCCCAGGGCTGGCACTCTGTCGATACCCCACCGAGACCCCATTGGGGCCAATACGCCCGCGTTTC
TTCCTTTTCCCCACCCCACCCCCCAAGTTCGGGTGAAGGCCCAGGGCTCGCAGCCAACGTCGGGGCGGCA
GGCCCTGCCATAGCCTCAGGTTACTCATATATACTTTAGATTGATTTAAAACTTCATTTTTAATTTAAAA
GGATCTAGGTGAAGATCCTTTTTGATAATCTCATGACCAAAATCCCTTAACGTGAGTTTTCGTTCCACTG
AGCGTCAGACCCCGTAGAAAAGATCAAAGGATCTTCTTGAGATCCTTTTTTTCTGCGCGTAATCTGCTGC
TTGCAAACAAAAAAACCACCGCTACCAGCGGTGGTTTGTTTGCCGGATCAAGAGCTACCAACTCTTTTTC
CGAAGGTAACTGGCTTCAGCAGAGCGCAGATACCAAATACTGTTCTTCTAGTGTAGCCGTAGTTAGGCCA
CCACTTCAAGAACTCTGTATCACCGCCTACATACCTCGCTCTGCTAATCCTGTTACCAGTGGCTGCTGCC
AGTGGCGATAAGTCGTGTCTTACCGGGTTGGACTCAAGACGATAGTTACCGGATAAGGCGCAGCGGTCGG
GCTGAACGGGGGGTTCGTGCACACAGCCCAGCTTGGAGCGAACGACCTACACCGAACTGAGATACCTACA
GCGTGAGCTATGAGAAAGCGCCACGCTTCCCGAAGGGAGAAAGGCGGACAGGTATCCGGTAAGCGGCAGG
GTCGGAACAGGAGAGCGCACGAGGGAGCTTCCAGGGGGAAACGCCTGGTATCTTTATAGTCCTGTCGGGT
TTCGCCACCTCTGACTTGAGCGTCGATTTTTGTGATGCTCGTCAGGGGGGCGGAGCCTATGGAAAAACGC
CAGCAACGCGGCCTTTTTACGGTTCCTGGCCTTTTGCTGGCCTTTTGCTCACATGTTCTTTCCTGCGTTA
TCCCCTGATTCTGTGGATAACCGTATTACCGCCATGCAT
Features (pLannotate 1.2.2; 15 found; start..end, strand, type, name):
     61..364     +  enhancer       CMV enhancer: human cytomegalovirus immediate early enhancer
    365..568     +  promoter       CMV promoter: human cytomegalovirus (CMV) immediate early promoter
    613..1329    +  CDS            ECFP: ECFP is a basic (constitutively fluorescent) cyan fluorescent protein published in 1996, derived from Aequorea victoria. It has low acid sensitivity.
   1330..1364    +  misc_feature   MCS (fragment): multiple cloning site
   1366..2265    +  CDS            PHF13: PHF13_HUMAN - Experimental evidence at protein level: Swiss-Prot protein existence level 1. Modulates chromatin structure. Required for normal chromosome condensation during the early stages of mitosis. Required for normal chromosome separation during mitosis. From Homo sapiens (Human).
   2293..2377    +  CDS            large T antigen (fragment): large T antigen from SV40 (simian virus 40)
   2400..2521    +  polyA_signal   SV40 poly(A) signal: SV40 polyadenylation signal
   2555..2983    -  rep_origin     f1 ori (sequence partly withheld): f1 bacteriophage origin of replication; arrow indicates direction of (+) strand synthesis
   3010..3114    +  promoter       AmpR promoter: bla
   3116..3473    +  promoter       SV40 promoter: SV40 enhancer and early promoter
   3508..4302    +  CDS            NeoR/KanR: aminoglycoside phosphotransferase from Tn5; aph(3')-II (or nptII); confers resistance to neomycin, kanamycin, and G418 (Geneticin®)
   4323..4475    +  CDS            ble (fragment): BLE_KLEPN - Experimental evidence at protein level: Swiss-Prot protein existence level 1. Binding protein with a strong affinity to the bleomycin family of antibiotics. Binds to CL990; an antimitotic-antibiotic compound. From Klebsiella pneumoniae.
   4534..4581    +  polyA_signal   HSV TK poly(A) signal: herpes simplex virus thymidine kinase polyadenylation signal (Cole and Stacy, 1985)
   4672..4688    -  polyA_signal   bGH poly(A) signal (fragment): bovine growth hormone polyadenylation signal
   4910..5498    +  rep_origin     ori: high-copy-number ColE1/pMB1/pBR322/pUC origin of replication
