[The description below was written by a language model from this plasmid's Addgene catalogue record and pLannotate feature annotations shown in this document.]
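Description:
pECFP-C1-PHF13 is a mammalian expression plasmid of 5,612 bp built on the pECFP-C1 backbone and designed to produce human PHF13 (also known as PHF5 or SPOC1) as a fusion with enhanced cyan fluorescent protein. Transcription is driven by the human cytomegalovirus immediate early enhancer and promoter. The ECFP coding sequence comes first, followed by a short remnant of the multiple cloning site that acts as a linker, and then the roughly 900 bp PHF13 open reading frame, so the fluorescent tag sits at the N-terminus of PHF13. An SV40 polyadenylation signal terminates the transcript. The insert was introduced by restriction cloning, but the record does not specify the sites used.

The plasmid is propagated in E. coli at high copy through a ColE1/pUC-type origin and is selected with kanamycin. The NeoR/KanR gene (Tn5 aminoglycoside phosphotransferase) is placed behind both a bacterial bla promoter and the SV40 enhancer/early promoter, with an HSV TK polyadenylation signal downstream. This single cassette therefore gives kanamycin resistance in bacteria and could also support G418 selection of transfected mammalian cells. An f1 origin is present for single-stranded DNA production. The short annotated fragments of SV40 large T antigen, ble and the bGH poly(A) signal appear to be partial annotation matches within backbone sequence rather than functional elements.

PHF13 is annotated as a chromatin structure modulator required for normal chromosome condensation and separation in mitosis. The construct suits live or fixed-cell imaging of PHF13 localisation and chromatin association, in line with the associated study of how oligomerisation affects PHF13 chromatin affinity and function.
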