Addgene plasmid #246107: pECFP-C1-PHF13
Purpose: Expression of human PHF13 fused to ECFP in mammalian cells
Depositing lab: Sarah Kinkley. Depositing organization: Max Planck Institute for Molecular Genetics. Publication: Differential oligomerization regulates PHF13 chromatin affinity and function. Rossi F, Magalhaes AP, Buschow R, Schubert T, Glaser L, Fontana A, Mai J, Staege H, Grimme A, Will H, Schriener S, Hnisz D, Vingron M, Chiariello AM, Kinkley S. Nucleic Acids Res. 2025 Jun 20;53(12):gkaf572. doi: 10.1093/nar/gkaf572. PubMed 40598901.
Backbone
  Vector backbone: pECFP-C1
  Vector type: Mammalian Expression
Growth in bacteria
  Bacterial resistance: Kanamycin, 50 μg/mL
  Growth temperature: 37°C
  Growth strain: DH5alpha
  Copy number: High Copy
Gene/Insert
  Gene/Insert name: PHF13
  Species: H. sapiens (human)
  Insert size (bp): 903
  Entrez Gene: PHF13 (a.k.a. PHF5, SPOC1)
  Tag / fusion protein: ECFP (N terminal on insert)
  Cloning method: Restriction Enzyme; 5′ cloning site Unspecified (unknown if destroyed)
  Sequencing primers: 5′ CGCAAATGGGCGGTAGGCGTG; 3′ CCTCTACAAATGTGGTATGGCTG
Terms and licenses: Academic/Nonprofit Terms; Industry Terms: Not Available to Industry
How to cite: pECFP-C1-PHF13 was a gift from Sarah Kinkley (Addgene plasmid # 246107 ; http://n2t.net/addgene:246107 ; RRID:Addgene_246107)
