>Addgene plasmid #246107 | pECFP-C1-PHF13 | depositor partial sequence | sequence record 483961 | Insert FWD
ATAGCAGAAGCTGGTTTAGTGAACCGTCAGATCCGCTAGCGCTACCGGTCGCCACCATGGTGAGCAAGGG
CGAGGAGCTGTTCACCGGGGTGGTGCCCATCCTGGTCGAGCTGGACGGCGACGTAAACGGCCACAAGTTC
AGCGTGTCCGGCGAGGGCGAGGGCGATGCCACCTACGGCAAGCTGACCCTGAAGTTCATCTGCACCACCG
GCAAGCTGCCCGTGCCCTGGCCCACCCTCGTGACCACCCTGACCTGGGGCGTGCAGTGCTTCAGCCGCTA
CCCCGACCACATGAAGCAGCACGACTTCTTCAAGTCCGCCATGCCCGAAGGCTACGTCCAGGAGCGCACC
ATCTTCTTCAAGGACGACGGCAACTACAAGACCCGCGCCGAGGTGAAGTTCGAGGGCGACACCCTGGTGA
ACCGCATCGAGCTGAAGGGCATCGACTTCAAGGAGGACGGCAACATCCTGGGGCACAAGCTGGAGTACAA
CTACATCAGCCACAACGTCTATATCACCGCCGACAAGCAGAAGAACGGCATCAAGGCCAACTTCAAGATC
CGCCACAACATCGAGGACGGCAGCGTGCAGCTCGCCGACCACTACCAGCAGAACACCCCCATCGGCGACG
GCCCCGTGCTGCTGCCCGACAACCACTACCTGAGCACCCAGTCCGCCCTGAGCAAAGACCCCAACGAGAA
GCGCGATCACATGGTCCTGCTGGAGTTCGTGACCGCCGCCGGGATCACTCTCGGCATGGACGAGCTGTAC
AAGTCCGGACTCAGATCTCGAGCTCAAGCTTCGAATTCCATGGACTCTGACTCTTGCGCCGCCGCCTTCC
ACCCGGAGGAATACTCCCCCAGTTGCAAGAGGCGCAGGACCGTGGAAGACTTCAACAAATTCTGCACCTT
TGTCTTGGCCTATGCTGGCTACATCCCTTATCCGAAGGAGGAACTCCCTTTAAGGAGCAGCCCCAGCCCT
GCTAACAGCACTGCTGGTACCATTGACAGCGACGGCTGGGACGCGGGTTTCTCAGACATCGCGTCCTCAG
TGCCCTTGCCAGTCTCTGACCGCTGCTTTAGCCACCTGCAGCCTACTCTCTTGCAGCGAGCCAAGCCCAG
TAACTTCCTGCTGGACAGAAAGAAAAACGGACAAGCTGAAAAAAAAAAAAAAAAAAGAAA
