>Addgene plasmid #246107 | pECFP-C1-PHF13 | depositor partial sequence | sequence record 483962 | Insert RV
CCGCCACAACATCGAGGACGGCAGCGTGCAGCTCGCCGACCATTACCAGCAGAACACCCCCATCGGCGAC
GGCCCCGTGCTGCTGCCCGACAACCACTACCTGAGCACCCAGTCCGCCCTGAGCAAAGACCCCAACGAGA
AGCGCGATCACATGGTCCTGCTGGAGTTCGTGACCGCCGCCGGGATCACTCTCGGCATGGACGAGCTGTA
CAAGTCCGGACTCAGATCTCGAGCTCAAGCTTCGAATTCCATGGACTCTGACTCTTGCGCCGCCGCCTTC
CACCCGGAGGAATACTCCCCCAGTTGCAAGAGGCGCAGGACCGTGGAAGACTTCAACAAATTCTGCACCT
TTGTCTTGGCCTATGCTGGCTACATCCCTTATCCGAAGGAGGAACTCCCTTTAAGGAGCAGCCCCAGCCC
TGCTAACAGCACTGCTGGTACCATTGACAGCGACGGCTGGGACGCGGGTTTCTCAGACATCGCGTCCTCA
GTGCCCTTGCCAGTCTCTGACCGCTGCTTTAGCCACCTGCAGCCTACTCTCTTGCAGCGAGCCAAGCCCA
GTAACTTCCTGCTGGACAGAAAGAAAACGGACAAGCTGAAGAAGAAGAAGAAGAGGAAGCGCAGGGACAG
TGATGCGCCTGGGAAAGAGGGGTACAGGGGGGGCTTGCTGAAGCTGGAAGCCGCTGACCCCTACGTGGAG
ACCCCCACGAGTCCCACCTTGCAGGATATCCCCCAGGCTCCCAGCGACCCCTGCTCGGGCTGGGACTCCG
ATACTCCCTCGAGTGGATCTTGTGCCACTGTGTCACCTGATCAGGTCAAAGAAATAAAAACTGAAGGCAA
ACGGACTATCGTCCGGCAGGGAAAGCAGGTGGTGTTCCGAGATGAGGACAGCACTGGCAATGATGAGGAC
ATCATGGTGGACTCAGATGACGATTCCTGGGACCTCGTGACCTGCTTCTGCATGAAGCCATTTGCCGGCC
GCCCCATGATCGAGTGTAATGAGTGCCACACCTGGATTCACCTGTCCTGTGCGAAAATCCGGAAATCCAA
TGTTCCAGAAGTGTTTGTCTGCCAAAAGTGCCGGGACTCCAAGTTTGACATCCGCCGTTCCAACCGCTCG
CGGACGGGCTCCCGGAAGCTGTTCCTGGACTGACCGGATCCACCGGATCTTGT
